Addgene plasmid #24765: pHYRSF1-02
Depositing lab: Hideo Iwai. Depositing organization: University of Helsinki, Institute of Biotechnology. Publication: Segmental isotopic labeling of multi-domain and fusion proteins by protein trans-splicing in vivo and in vitro. Muona M, Aranko AS, Raulinaitis V, Iwaï H. Nat Protoc. 2010 . 5(3):574-87. 10.1038/nprot.2009.240 PubMed 20203672.
Backbone
  Vector backbone: pRSF-1b (Invitrogen)
  Backbone size w/o insert (bp): 3793
  Vector type: Bacterial Expression
Growth in bacteria
  Bacterial resistance: Kanamycin, 50 μg/mL
  Growth temperature: 37°C
  Growth strain: DH5alpha
  Copy number: High Copy
Gene/Insert
  Gene/Insert name: NpuDnaE-IntC (alt names: intein; NpuDnaE)
  Insert size (bp): 117
  Tag / fusion protein: His (N terminal on backbone); GB1 (C terminal on backbone)
  Cloning method: Restriction Enzyme; 5′ cloning site NdeI (not destroyed); 3′ cloning site KpnI (not destroyed)
  Sequencing primers: 5′ T7
Terms and licenses: Academic/Nonprofit Terms; Industry Terms: Not Available to Industry
How to cite: pHYRSF1-02 was a gift from Hideo Iwai (Addgene plasmid # 24765 ; http://n2t.net/addgene:24765 ; RRID:Addgene_24765)
