[The description below was written by a language model from this plasmid's Addgene catalogue record and pLannotate feature annotations shown in this document.]
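Description:
pHYRSF1-02 is a bacterial expression plasmid built on the pRSF-1b backbone, about 3.9 kb in total. It replicates from the RSF1030 origin, listed as high copy, which is compatible with other common origins and so allows co-maintenance with a second plasmid in the same E. coli cell. Selection is by kanamycin through an aph(3')-Ia aminoglycoside phosphotransferase gene. The plasmid also carries lacI with its own promoter, supplying the repressor needed for tight control of the expression cassette.

The cassette is driven by a T7 promoter followed by a lac operator and the phage T7 gene 10 ribosome binding site, giving IPTG-inducible expression in hosts that provide T7 RNA polymerase, and it ends at a T7 terminator. The insert is a 117 bp segment encoding the C-terminal fragment of the split NpuDnaE intein (IntC), cloned between NdeI and KpnI sites that remain intact. According to the record it is preceded by an N-terminal His tag and followed by the GB1 domain of streptococcal protein G; the annotation places a His-tag-like fragment and a thrombin cleavage site upstream of the unannotated intein region, with GB1 downstream. Short hits to an S-Tag and other tag or tetracycline-resistance fragments look like backbone remnants, and the record does not show whether any are translated.

In this arrangement GB1 serves as the C-extein, so pairing the product with a partner fused to the matching N-terminal intein fragment should ligate the two polypeptides by protein trans-splicing. The associated publication describes its use for segmental isotopic labeling of multi-domain and fusion proteins, in vivo and in vitro.
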