Features (pLannotate 1.2.2; 18 found; start..end, strand, type, name):
      1..19      +  promoter       T7 promoter: promoter for bacteriophage T7 RNA polymerase
     20..44      +  protein_bind   lac operator: The lac repressor binds to the lac operator to inhibit transcription in E. coli. This inhibition can be relieved by adding lactose or isopropyl-β-D-thiogalactopyranoside (IPTG). lac repressor encoded by lacI
     59..81      +  RBS            RBS: efficient ribosome binding site from bacteriophage T7 gene 10 (Olins and Rangwala, 1989)
    100..116     +  CDS            capTEV™ (fragment): composite tag for in vivo biotinylation, TEV protease cleavage, and 6xHis tagging
    127..144     +  CDS            thrombin site: thrombin recognition and cleavage site
    274..431     +  CDS            GB1 (fragment): B1 domain of Streptococcal protein G effective as a solubilizing fusion partner (Cheng and Patel, 2004)
    464..505     +  CDS            S-Tag (fragment): affinity and epitope tag derived from pancreatic ribonuclease A
    535..552     +  CDS            SET1 (fragment): solubility-enhancement tag derived from T7 phage gene 10B
    560..607     +  terminator     T7 terminator: transcription terminator for bacteriophage T7 RNA polymerase
    771..828     +  promoter       AmpR promoter (fragment): bla
    837..1652    -  CDS            KanR: aminoglycoside phosphotransferase; aph(3')-Ia; confers resistance to kanamycin in bacteria or G418 (Geneticin®) in eukaryotes
   1653..1744    -  promoter       AmpR promoter: bla
   1760..2509    -  rep_origin     RSF ori: Plasmids containing the RSF 1030 origin of replication can be propagated in E. coli cells that contain additional plasmids with compatible origins.
   2592..2656    -  CDS            TcR (fragment): tetracycline efflux protein; tet; confers resistance to tetracycline
   2671..2692    -  protein_bind   CAP binding site: CAP binding activates transcription in the presence of cAMP. E. coli catabolite activator protein
   2705..3787    -  CDS            lacI: lac repressor; lacI; The lac repressor binds to the lac operator to inhibit transcription in E. coli. This inhibition can be relieved by adding lactose or isopropyl-β-D-thiogalactopyranoside (IPTG).
   3788..3865    -  promoter       lacI promoter: lacI
   3873..3908    -  CDS            TcR (fragment): tetracycline efflux protein; tet; confers resistance to tetracycline
>Addgene plasmid #24765 | pHYRSF1-02 | depositor full sequence | sequence record 11499 | Author sequence
TAATACGACTCACTATAGGGGAATTGTGAGCGGATAACAATTCCCCTGTAGAAATAATTTTGTTTAACTT
TAATAAGGAGATATACCATGGGCAGCAGCCATCATCATCATCATCACAGCAGCGGCCTGGTGCCGCGCGG
CAGCCATATGATCAAAATAGCCACACGTAAATATTTAGGCAAACAAAATGTCTATGACATTGGAGTTGAG
CGCGACCATAATTTTGCACTCAAAAATGGCTTCATAGCTTCTAATTGTTTCAATGGTACCCAGTACAAAC
TTATCCTGAACGGTAAAACCCTGAAAGGTGAAACCACCACCGAAGCTGTTGACGCTGCTACCGCGGAAAA
AGTTTTCAAACAGTACGCTAACGACAACGGTGTTGACGGTGAATGGACCTACGACGACGCTACCAAAACC
TACACCGTAACGGAATAAGCTTGCGGCCGCACTCGAGTCTGGTAAAGAAACCGCTGCTGCGAAATTTGAA
CGCCAGCACATGGACTCGTCTACTAGCGCAGCTTAATTAACCTAGGCTGCTGCCACCGCTGAGCAATAAC
TAGCATAACCCCTTGGGGCCTCTAAACGGGTCTTGAGGGGTTTTTTGCTGAAACCTCAGGCATTTGAGAA
GCACACGGTCACACTGCTTCCGGTAGTCAATAAACCGGTAAACCAGCAATAGACATAAGCGGCTATTTAA
CGACCCTGCCCTGAACCGACGACAAGCTGACGACCGGGTCTCCGCAAGTGGCACTTTTCGGGGAAATGTG
CGCGGAACCCCTATTTGTTTATTTTTCTAAATACATTCAAATATGTATCCGCTCATGAATTAATTCTTAG
AAAAACTCATCGAGCATCAAATGAAACTGCAATTTATTCATATCAGGATTATCAATACCATATTTTTGAA
AAAGCCGTTTCTGTAATGAAGGAGAAAACTCACCGAGGCAGTTCCATAGGATGGCAAGATCCTGGTATCG
GTCTGCGATTCCGACTCGTCCAACATCAATACAACCTATTAATTTCCCCTCGTCAAAAATAAGGTTATCA
AGTGAGAAATCACCATGAGTGACGACTGAATCCGGTGAGAATGGCAAAAGTTTATGCATTTCTTTCCAGA
CTTGTTCAACAGGCCAGCCATTACGCTCGTCATCAAAATCACTCGCATCAACCAAACCGTTATTCATTCG
TGATTGCGCCTGAGCGAGACGAAATACGCGGTCGCTGTTAAAAGGACAATTACAAACAGGAATCGAATGC
AACCGGCGCAGGAACACTGCCAGCGCATCAACAATATTTTCACCTGAATCAGGATATTCTTCTAATACCT
GGAATGCTGTTTTCCCGGGGATCGCAGTGGTGAGTAACCATGCATCATCAGGAGTACGGATAAAATGCTT
GATGGTCGGAAGAGGCATAAATTCCGTCAGCCAGTTTAGTCTGACCATCTCATCTGTAACATCATTGGCA
ACGCTACCTTTGCCATGTTTCAGAAACAACTCTGGCGCATCGGGCTTCCCATACAATCGATAGATTGTCG
CACCTGATTGCCCGACATTATCGCGAGCCCATTTATACCCATATAAATCAGCATCCATGTTGGAATTTAA
TCGCGGCCTAGAGCAAGACGTTTCCCGTTGAATATGGCTCATACTCTTCCTTTTTCAATATTATTGAAGC
ATTTATCAGGGTTATTGTCTCATGAGCGGATACATATTTGAATGTATTTAGAAAAATAAACAAATAGGCA
TGCAGCGCTCTTCCGCTTCCTCGCTCACTGACTCGCTACGCTCGGTCGTTCGACTGCGGCGAGCGGTGTC
AGCTCACTCAAAAGCGGTAATACGGTTATCCACAGAATCAGGGGATAAAGCCGGAAAGAACATGTGAGCA
AAAAGCAAAGCACCGGAAGAAGCCAACGCCGCAGGCGTTTTTCCATAGGCTCCGCCCCCCTGACGAGCAT
CACAAAAATCGACGCTCAAGCCAGAGGTGGCGAAACCCGACAGGACTATAAAGATACCAGGCGTTTCCCC
CTGGAAGCTCCCTCGTGCGCTCTCCTGTTCCGACCCTGCCGCTTACCGGATACCTGTCCGCCTTTCTCCC
TTCGGGAAGCGTGGCGCTTTCTCATAGCTCACGCTGTTGGTATCTCAGTTCGGTGTAGGTCGTTCGCTCC
AAGCTGGGCTGTGTGCACGAACCCCCCGTTCAGCCCGACCGCTGCGCCTTATCCGGTAACTATCGTCTTG
AGTCCAACCCGGTAAGACACGACTTATCGCCACTGGCAGCAGCCATTGGTAACTGATTTAGAGGACTTTG
TCTTGAAGTTATGCACCTGTTAAGGCTAAACTGAAAGAACAGATTTTGGTGAGTGCGGTCCTCCAACCCA
CTTACCTTGGTTCAAAGAGTTGGTAGCTCAGCGAACCTTGAGAAAACCACCGTTGGTAGCGGTGGTTTTT
CTTTATTTATGAGATGATGAATCAATCGGTCTATCAAGTCAACGAACAGCTATTCCGTTACTCTAGATTT
CAGTGCAATTTATCTCTTCAAATGTAGCACCTGAAGTCAGCCCCATACGATATAAGTTGTAATTCTCATG
TTAGTCATGCCCCGCGCCCACCGGAAGGAGCTGACTGGGTTGAAGGCTCTCAAGGGCATCGGTCGAGATC
CCGGTGCCTAATGAGTGAGCTAACTTACATTAATTGCGTTGCGCTCACTGCCCGCTTTCCAGTCGGGAAA
CCTGTCGTGCCAGCTGCATTAATGAATCGGCCAACGCGCGGGGAGAGGCGGTTTGCGTATTGGGCGCCAG
GGTGGTTTTTCTTTTCACCAGTGAGACGGGCAACAGCTGATTGCCCTTCACCGCCTGGCCCTGAGAGAGT
TGCAGCAAGCGGTCCACGCTGGTTTGCCCCAGCAGGCGAAAATCCTGTTTGATGGTGGTTAACGGCGGGA
TATAACATGAGCTGTCTTCGGTATCGTCGTATCCCACTACCGAGATGTCCGCACCAACGCGCAGCCCGGA
CTCGGTAATGGCGCGCATTGCGCCCAGCGCCATCTGATCGTTGGCAACCAGCATCGCAGTGGGAACGATG
CCCTCATTCAGCATTTGCATGGTTTGTTGAAAACCGGACATGGCACTCCAGTCGCCTTCCCGTTCCGCTA
TCGGCTGAATTTGATTGCGAGTGAGATATTTATGCCAGCCAGCCAGACGCAGACGCGCCGAGACAGAACT
TAATGGGCCCGCTAACAGCGCGATTTGCTGGTGACCCAATGCGACCAGATGCTCCACGCCCAGTCGCGTA
CCGTCTTCATGGGAGAAAATAATACTGTTGATGGGTGTCTGGTCAGAGACATCAAGAAATAACGCCGGAA
CATTAGTGCAGGCAGCTTCCACAGCAATGGCATCCTGGTCATCCAGCGGATAGTTAATGATCAGCCCACT
GACGCGTTGCGCGAGAAGATTGTGCACCGCCGCTTTACAGGCTTCGACGCCGCTTCGTTCTACCATCGAC
ACCACCACGCTGGCACCCAGTTGATCGGCGCGAGATTTAATCGCCGCGACAATTTGCGACGGCGCGTGCA
GGGCCAGACTGGAGGTGGCAACGCCAATCAGCAACGACTGTTTGCCCGCCAGTTGTTGTGCCACGCGGTT
GGGAATGTAATTCAGCTCCGCCATCGCCGCTTCCACTTTTTCCCGCGTTTTCGCAGAAACGTGGCTGGCC
TGGTTCACCACGCGGGAAACGGTCTGATAAGAGACACCGGCATACTCTGCGACATCGTATAACGTTACTG
GTTTCACATTCACCACCCTGAATTGACTCTCTTCCGGGCGCTATCATGCCATACCGCGAAAGGTTTTGCG
CCATTCGATGGTGTCCGGGATCTCGACGCTCTCCCTTATGCGACTCCTGCATTAGGAAAT
