>Addgene plasmid #24765 | pHYRSF1-02 | addgene partial sequence | sequence record 30757 | 24765 with T7
AATTTTGTTTAACTTTAATAAGGAGATATACCATGGGCAGCAGCCATCATCATCATCATCACAGCAGCGG
CCTGGTGCCGCGCGGCAGCCATATGATCAAAATAGCCACACGTAAATATTTAGGCAAACAAAATGTCTAT
GACATTGGAGTTGAGCGCGACCATAATTTTGCACTCAAAAATGGCTTCATAGCTTCTAATTGTTTCAATG
GTACCCAGTACAAACTTATCCTGAACGGTAAAACCCTGAAAGGTGAAACCACCACCGAAGCTGTTGACGC
TGCTACCGCGGAAAAAGTTTTCAAACAGTACGCTAACGACAACGGTGTTGACGGTGAATGGACCTACGAC
GACGCTACCAAAACCTACACCGTAACGGAATAAGCTTGCGGCCGCACTCGAGTCTGGTAAAGAAACCGCT
GCTGCGAAATTTGAACGCCAGCACATGGACTCGTCTACTAGCGCAGCTTAATTAACCTAGGCTGCTGCCA
CCGCTGAGCAATAACTAGCATAACCCCTTGGGGCCTCTAAACGGGTCTTGAGGGGTTTTTTGCTGAAACC
TCAGGCATTTGAGAAGCACACGGTCACACTGCTTCCGGTAGTCAATAAACCGGTAAACCAGCAATAGACA
TAAGCGGCTATTTAACGACCCTGCCCTGAACCGACGACAAGCTGACGA
